Addgene plasmid #197136: pLV-CS-146
Purpose: CloneSelect Indel reporter encoding BC-del1 barcode
Depositing lab: Nozomu Yachie. Depositing organization: University of British Columbia. Publication: A multi-kingdom genetic barcoding system for precise clone isolation. Ishiguro S, Ishida K, Sakata RC, Ichiraku M, Takimoto R, Yogo R, Kijima Y, Mori H, Tanaka M, King S, Tarumoto S, Tsujimura T, Bashth O, Masuyama N, Adel A, Toyoshima H, Seki M, Oh JH, Archambault AS, Nishida K, Kondo A, Kuhara S, Aburatani H, Klein Geltink RI, Yamamoto T, Shakiba N, Takashima Y, Yachie N. Nat Biotechnol. 2025 May 21. doi: 10.1038/s41587-025-02649-1. PubMed 40399693.
Backbone
  Vector backbone: pLVSIN-CMV_Pur
  Backbone manufacturer: Takara
  Vector type: Mammalian Expression, Lentiviral
  Selectable markers: Puromycin
Growth in bacteria
  Bacterial resistance: Ampicillin, 100 μg/mL
  Growth temperature: 30°C
  Growth strain: NEB Stable
  Copy number: High Copy
Gene/Insert
  Gene/Insert name: EGFP
  Species: Synthetic
  Promoter: CMV
  Cloning method: Gibson Cloning
Terms and licenses: Academic/Nonprofit Terms; Industry Terms: Not Available to Industry
Depositor comments: https://benchling.com/s/seq-czKBlTTrta7qEHONBPCk?m=slm-FZSkDQWX7UjV2hzvxSDp Please visit https://www.biorxiv.org/content/10.1101/2023.01.18.524633v1 for bioRxiv preprint. This plasmid is relatively unstable due to repetitive sequences and other genetic element cloned from retrovirus. Please be sure to use NEB stable cells and incubate at 30C.
How to cite: pLV-CS-146 was a gift from Nozomu Yachie (Addgene plasmid # 197136 ; http://n2t.net/addgene:197136 ; RRID:Addgene_197136)
