[The description below was written by a language model from this plasmid's Addgene catalogue record and pLannotate feature annotations shown in this document.]
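Description:
pLV-CS-146 is a self-inactivating HIV-1-based lentiviral transfer plasmid built on the Takara pLVSIN-CMV_Pur backbone. It serves as a CloneSelect Indel reporter carrying the barcode designated BC-del1. In bacteria it replicates from a high-copy ColE1/pUC-type origin and is selected with ampicillin through the β-lactamase gene. The depositor notes that it is relatively unstable because of repetitive sequences and retrovirus-derived elements, which is why a recombination-deficient host is specified. The sequenced record is 8,401 nt. Its viral framework consists of a truncated 5' LTR, the Ψ packaging signal with a partial gag region, the RRE for Rev-dependent nuclear export, the cPPT/CTS, a WPRE that enhances transcript expression, and a ΔU3 3' LTR that inactivates LTR promoter activity after integration. Short nef, Rev and lac-region annotations appear to be backbone remnants rather than functional genes.

The payload is an EGFP coding sequence (annotated across the plasmid's numbering origin) driven by the CMV enhancer and immediate early promoter. About 150 nt of sequence lies between the promoter and EGFP, and presumably holds the barcode, though the feature table does not annotate it. A 48 nt stretch directly upstream of EGFP is matched to an ABE7.10 fragment, which is most likely a shared linker-like sequence and not an editor. Downstream, a mouse PGK promoter drives puromycin N-acetyltransferase for selection of transduced mammalian cells. The record does not describe the reporter mechanism. The name and the associated work on barcode-based clone isolation suggest that a barcode-targeted insertion or deletion changes EGFP expression, so that cells carrying this particular barcode can be identified and isolated from a mixed population.
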