Features (pLannotate 1.2.2; 24 found; start..end, strand, type, name):
    708..1207    +  promoter       PGK promoter: mouse phosphoglycerate kinase 1 promoter
   1227..1824    +  CDS            PuroR (fragment): puromycin N-acetyltransferase; pac from Streptomyces alboniger; confers resistance to puromycin
   1840..2428    +  misc_feature   WPRE: woodchuck hepatitis virus posttranscriptional regulatory element
   2445..2633    +  CDS            nef (fragment): NEF_HV1Z2 - Experimental evidence at protein level: Swiss-Prot protein existence level 1. Extracellular Nef protein targets CD4(+) T-lymphocytes for apoptosis by interacting with CXCR4 surface receptors. From Human immunodeficiency virus type 1 group M subtype D (isolate Z2/CDC-Z34) (HIV-1).
   2635..2868    +  LTR            3' LTR (ΔU3): self-inactivating 3' long terminal repeat (LTR) from HIV-1
   3021..3037    -  protein_bind   lac operator: The lac repressor binds to the lac operator to inhibit transcription in E. coli. This inhibition can be relieved by adding lactose or isopropyl-β-D-thiogalactopyranoside (IPTG). lac repressor encoded by lacI
   3045..3075    -  promoter       lac promoter: promoter for the E. coli lac operon
   3090..3111    -  protein_bind   CAP binding site: CAP binding activates transcription in the presence of cAMP. E. coli catabolite activator protein
   3124..3216    -  CDS            lacI (fragment): lac repressor; lacI; The lac repressor binds to the lac operator to inhibit transcription in E. coli. This inhibition can be relieved by adding lactose or isopropyl-β-D-thiogalactopyranoside (IPTG).
   3399..3987    -  rep_origin     ori: high-copy-number ColE1/pMB1/pBR322/pUC origin of replication
   4158..5018    -  CDS            AmpR: β-lactamase; bla; confers resistance to ampicillin, carbenicillin, and related antibiotics
   5019..5123    -  promoter       AmpR promoter: bla
   5171..5305    +  polyA_signal   SV40 poly(A) signal: SV40 polyadenylation signal
   5472..5801    +  CDS            nef (fragment): NEF_HV1BR - Experimental evidence at protein level: Swiss-Prot protein existence level 1. Extracellular Nef protein targets CD4(+) T-lymphocytes for apoptosis by interacting with CXCR4 surface receptors (PubMed:14990729). From Human immunodeficiency virus type 1 group M subtype B (isolate BRU/LAI) (HIV-1).
   5849..6106    +  LTR            5' LTR (truncated): truncated 5' long terminal repeat (LTR) from HIV-1
   6153..6278    +  misc_feature   HIV-1 Ψ: packaging signal of human immunodeficiency virus type 1
   6262..6600    +  CDS            HIV-1 gag (fragment): gag protein from human immunodeficiency virus 1; gag
   6775..7008    +  misc_feature   RRE: The Rev response element (RRE) of HIV-1 allows for Rev-dependent mRNA export from the nucleus to the cytoplasm.
   7385..7485    +  CDS            Rev (fragment): human immunodeficiency virus 1 (HIV-1) Rev protein; rev; enhances nuclear export of unspliced and incompletely spliced viral mRNAs
   7500..7615    +  misc_feature   cPPT/CTS: central polypurine tract and central termination sequence of HIV-1 (lacking the first T)
   7673..7976    +  enhancer       CMV enhancer: human cytomegalovirus immediate early enhancer
   7977..8180    +  promoter       CMV promoter: human cytomegalovirus (CMV) immediate early promoter
   8329..8376    +  CDS            ABE(7.10) (fragment): adenine base editor comprising wild-type E. coli TadA fused to the evolved TadA*(7.10) mutant (Gaudelli et al., 2017)
   8377..692     +  CDS            EGFP (across the origin): the original enhanced GFP (Yang et al., 1996) mammalian codon-optimized
>Addgene plasmid #197136 | pLV-CS-146 | addgene full sequence | sequence record 392603 | Addgene NGS Result
CCGGGGTGGTGCCCATCCTGGTCGAGCTGGACGGCGACGTAAACGGCCACAAGTTCAGCGTGTCCGGCGA
GGGCGAGGGCGATGCCACCTACGGCAAGCTGACCCTGAAGTTCATCTGCACCACCGGCAAGCTGCCCGTG
CCCTGGCCCACCCTCGTGACCACCCTGACCTACGGCGTGCAGTGCTTCAGCCGCTACCCCGACCACATGA
AGCAGCACGACTTCTTCAAGTCCGCCATGCCCGAAGGCTACGTCCAGGAGCGCACCATCTTCTTCAAGGA
CGACGGCAACTACAAGACCCGCGCCGAGGTGAAGTTCGAGGGCGACACCCTGGTGAACCGCATCGAGCTG
AAGGGCATCGACTTCAAGGAGGACGGCAACATCCTGGGGCACAAGCTGGAGTACAACTACAACAGCCACA
ACGTCTATATCATGGCCGACAAGCAGAAGAACGGCATCAAGGTGAACTTCAAGATCCGCCACAACATCGA
GGACGGCAGCGTGCAGCTCGCCGACCACTACCAGCAGAACACCCCCATCGGCGACGGCCCCGTGCTGCTG
CCCGACAACCACTACCTGAGCACCCAGTCCGCCCTGAGCAAAGACCCCAACGAGAAGCGCGATCACATGG
TCCTGCTGGAGTTCGTGACCGCCGCCGGGATCACTCTCGGCATGGACGAGCTGTACAAGTAAGGATCCAA
TTCTACCGGGTAGGGGAGGCGCTTTTCCCAAGGCAGTCTGGAGCATGCGCTTTAGCAGCCCCGCTGGGCA
CTTGGCGCTACACAAGTGGCCTCTGGCCTCGCACACATTCCACATCCACCGGTAGGCGCCAACCGGCTCC
GTTCTTTGGTGGCCCCTTCGCGCCACCTTCTACTCCTCCCCTAGTCAGGAAGTTCCCCCCCGCCCCGCAG
CTCGCGTCGTGCAGGACGTGACAAATGGAAGTAGCACGTCTCACTAGTCTCGTGCAGATGGACAGCACCG
CTGAGCAATGGAAGCGGGTAGGCCTTTGGGGCAGCGGCCAATAGCAGCTTTGCTCCTTCGCTTTCTGGGC
TCAGAGGCTGGGAAGGGGTGGGTCCGGGGGCGGGCTCAGGGGCGGGCTCAGGGGCGGGGCGGGCGCCCGA
AGGTCCTCCGGAGGCCCGGCATTCTGCACGCTTCAAAAGCGCACGTCTGCCGCGCTGTTCTCCTCTTCCT
CATCTCCGGGCCTTTCGACCTGCAGTTAACGCCGCCATGACCGAGTACAAGCCCACGGTGCGCCTCGCCA
CCCGCGACGACGTCCCCCGGGCCGTACGCACCCTCGCCGCCGCGTTCGCCGACTACCCCGCCACGCGCCA
CACCGTCGACCCGGACCGCCACATCGAGCGGGTCACCGAGCTGCAAGAACTCTTCCTCACGCGCGTCGGG
CTCGACATCGGCAAGGTGTGGGTCGCGGACGACGGCGCCGCGGTGGCGGTCTGGACCACGCCGGAGAGCG
TCGAAGCGGGGGCGGTGTTCGCCGAGATCGGCCCGCGCATGGCCGAGTTGAGCGGTTCCCGGCTGGCCGC
GCAGCAACAGATGGAAGGCCTCCTGGCGCCGCACCGGCCCAAGGAGCCCGCGTGGTTCCTGGCCACCGTC
GGCGTCTCGCCCGACCACCAGGGCAAGGGTCTGGGCAGCGCCGTCGTGCTCCCCGGAGTGGAGGCGGCCG
AGCGCGCCGGGGTGCCCGCCTTCCTGGAGACCTCCGCGCCCCGCAACCTCCCCTTCTACGAGCGGCTCGG
CTTCACCGTCACCGCCGACGTCGAGGTGCCCGAAGGACCGCGCACCTGGTGCATGACCCGCAAGCCCGGT
GCCTAGACGCGTCTGGAACAATCAACCTCTGGATTACAAAATTTGTGAAAGATTGACTGGTATTCTTAAC
TATGTTGCTCCTTTTACGCTATGTGGATACGCTGCTTTAATGCCTTTGTATCATGCTATTGCTTCCCGTA
TGGCTTTCATTTTCTCCTCCTTGTATAAATCCTGGTTGCTGTCTCTTTATGAGGAGTTGTGGCCCGTTGT
CAGGCAACGTGGCGTGGTGTGCACTGTGTTTGCTGACGCAACCCCCACTGGTTGGGGCATTGCCACCACC
TGTCAGCTCCTTTCCGGGACTTTCGCTTTCCCCCTCCCTATTGCCACGGCGGAACTCATCGCCGCCTGCC
TTGCCCGCTGCTGGACAGGGGCTCGGCTGTTGGGCACTGACAATTCCGTGGTGTTGTCGGGGAAGCTGAC
GTCCTTTCCATGGCTGCTCGCCTGTGTTGCCACCTGGATTCTGCGCGGGACGTCCTTCTGCTACGTCCCT
TCGGCCCTCAATCCAGCGGACCTTCCTTCCCGCGGCCTGCTGCCGGCTCTGCGGCCTCTTCCGCGTCTTC
GCCTTCGCCCTCAGACGAGTCGGATCTCCCTTTGGGCCGCCTCCCCGCCTGGAATTAATTCTGCAGTCGA
GACCTAGAAAAACATGGAGCAATCACAAGTAGCAATACAGCAGCTACCAATGCTGATTGTGCCTGGCTAG
AAGCACAAGAGGAGGAGGAGGTGGGTTTTCCAGTCACACCTCAGGTACCTTTAAGACCAATGACTTACAA
GGCAGCTGTAGATCTTAGCCACTTTTTAAAAGAAAAGAGGGGACTGGAAGGGCTAATTCACTCCCAACGA
AGACAAGATCTGCTTTTTGCTTGTACTGGGTCTCTCTGGTTAGACCAGATCTGAGCCTGGGAGCTCTCTG
GCTAACTAGGGAACCCACTGCTTAAGCCTCAATAAAGCTTGCCTTGAGTGCTTCAAGTAGTGTGTGCCCG
TCTGTTGTGTGACTCTGGTAACTAGAGATCCCTCAGACCCTTTTAGTCAGTGTGGAAAATCTCTAGCAGT
AGTAGTTCATGTCATCTTATTATTCAGTATTTATAACTTGCAAAGAAATGAATATCAGAGAGTGAGAGGC
CTTGACATTGCTAGCGTTTTACCGTCGACCTCTAGCTAGAGCTTGGCGTAATCATGGTCATAGCTGTTTC
CTGTGTGAAATTGTTATCCGCTCACAATTCCACACAACATACGAGCCGGAAGCATAAAGTGTAAAGCCTG
GGGTGCCTAATGAGTGAGCTAACTCACATTAATTGCGTTGCGCTCACTGCCCGCTTTCCAGTCGGGAAAC
CTGTCGTGCCAGCTGCATTAATGAATCGGCCAACGCGCGGGGAGAGGCGGTTTGCGTATTGGGCGCTCTT
CCGCTTCCTCGCTCACTGACTCGCTGCGCTCGGTCGTTCGGCTGCGGCGAGCGGTATCAGCTCACTCAAA
GGCGGTAATACGGTTATCCACAGAATCAGGGGATAACGCAGGAAAGAACATGTGAGCAAAAGGCCAGCAA
AAGGCCAGGAACCGTAAAAAGGCCGCGTTGCTGGCGTTTTTCCATAGGCTCCGCCCCCCTGACGAGCATC
ACAAAAATCGACGCTCAAGTCAGAGGTGGCGAAACCCGACAGGACTATAAAGATACCAGGCGTTTCCCCC
TGGAAGCTCCCTCGTGCGCTCTCCTGTTCCGACCCTGCCGCTTACCGGATACCTGTCCGCCTTTCTCCCT
TCGGGAAGCGTGGCGCTTTCTCATAGCTCACGCTGTAGGTATCTCAGTTCGGTGTAGGTCGTTCGCTCCA
AGCTGGGCTGTGTGCACGAACCCCCCGTTCAGCCCGACCGCTGCGCCTTATCCGGTAACTATCGTCTTGA
GTCCAACCCGGTAAGACACGACTTATCGCCACTGGCAGCAGCCACTGGTAACAGGATTAGCAGAGCGAGG
TATGTAGGCGGTGCTACAGAGTTCTTGAAGTGGTGGCCTAACTACGGCTACACTAGAAGAACAGTATTTG
GTATCTGCGCTCTGCTGAAGCCAGTTACCTTCGGAAAAAGAGTTGGTAGCTCTTGATCCGGCAAACAAAC
CACCGCTGGTAGCGGTGGTTTTTTTGTTTGCAAGCAGCAGATTACGCGCAGAAAAAAAGGATCTCAAGAA
GATCCTTTGATCTTTTCTACGGGGTCTGACGCTCAGTGGAACGAAAACTCACGTTAAGGGATTTTGGTCA
TGAGATTATCAAAAAGGATCTTCACCTAGATCCTTTTAAATTAAAAATGAAGTTTTAAATCAATCTAAAG
TATATATGAGTAAACTTGGTCTGACAGTTACCAATGCTTAATCAGTGAGGCACCTATCTCAGCGATCTGT
CTATTTCGTTCATCCATAGTTGCCTGACTCCCCGTCGTGTAGATAACTACGATACGGGAGGGCTTACCAT
CTGGCCCCAGTGCTGCAATGATACCGCGAGACCCACGCTCACCGGCTCCAGATTTATCAGCAATAAACCA
GCCAGCCGGAAGGGCCGAGCGCAGAAGTGGTCCTGCAACTTTATCCGCCTCCATCCAGTCTATTAATTGT
TGCCGGGAAGCTAGAGTAAGTAGTTCGCCAGTTAATAGTTTGCGCAACGTTGTTGCCATTGCTACAGGCA
TCGTGGTGTCACGCTCGTCGTTTGGTATGGCTTCATTCAGCTCCGGTTCCCAACGATCAAGGCGAGTTAC
ATGATCCCCCATGTTGTGCAAAAAAGCGGTTAGCTCCTTCGGTCCTCCGATCGTTGTCAGAAGTAAGTTG
GCCGCAGTGTTATCACTCATGGTTATGGCAGCACTGCATAATTCTCTTACTGTCATGCCATCCGTAAGAT
GCTTTTCTGTGACTGGTGAGTACTCAACCAAGTCATTCTGAGAATAGTGTATGCGGCGACCGAGTTGCTC
TTGCCCGGCGTCAATACGGGATAATACCGCGCCACATAGCAGAACTTTAAAAGTGCTCATCATTGGAAAA
CGTTCTTCGGGGCGAAAACTCTCAAGGATCTTACCGCTGTTGAGATCCAGTTCGATGTAACCCACTCGTG
CACCCAACTGATCTTCAGCATCTTTTACTTTCACCAGCGTTTCTGGGTGAGCAAAAACAGGAAGGCAAAA
TGCCGCAAAAAAGGGAATAAGGGCGACACGGAAATGTTGAATACTCATACTCTTCCTTTTTCAATATTAT
TGAAGCATTTATCAGGGTTATTGTCTCATGAGCGGATACATATTTGAATGTATTTAGAAAAATAAACAAA
TAGGGGTTCCGCGCACATTTCCCCGAAAAGTGCCACCTGACGTCGACGGATCGGGAGATCAACTTGTTTA
TTGCAGCTTATAATGGTTACAAATAAAGCAATAGCATCACAAATTTCACAAATAAAGCATTTTTTTCACT
GCATTCTAGTTGTGGTTTGTCCAAACTCATCAATGTATCTTATCATGTCTGGATCAACTGGATAACTCAA
GCTAACCAAAATCATCCCAAACTTCCCACCCCATACCCTATTACCACTGCCAATTACCTGTGGTTTCATT
TACTCTAAACCTGTGATTCCTCTGAATTATTTTCATTTTAAAGAAATTGTATTTGTTAAATATGTACTAC
AAACTTAGTAGTTGGAAGGGCTAATTCACTCCCAAAGAAGACAAGATATCCTTGATCTGTGGATCTACCA
CACACAAGGCTACTTCCCTGATTAGCAGAACTACACACCAGGGCCAGGGGTCAGATATCCACTGACCTTT
GGATGGTGCTACAAGCTAGTACCAGTTGAGCCAGATAAGGTAGAAGAGGCCAATAAAGGAGAGAACACCA
GCTTGTTACACCCTGTGAGCCTGCATGGGATGGATGACCCGGAGAGAGAAGTGTTAGAGTGGAGGTTTGA
CAGCCGCCTAGCATTTCATCACGTGGCCCGAGAGCTGCATCCGGAGTACTTCAAGAACTGCTGATATCGA
GCTTGCTACAAGGGACTTTCCGCTGGGGACTTTCCAGGGAGGCGTGGCCTGGGCGGGACTGGGGAGTGGC
GAGCCCTCAGATCCTGCATATAAGCAGCTGCTTTTTGCCTGTACTGGGTCTCTCTGGTTAGACCAGATCT
GAGCCTGGGAGCTCTCTGGCTAACTAGGGAACCCACTGCTTAAGCCTCAATAAAGCTTGCCTTGAGTGCT
TCAAGTAGTGTGTGCCCGTCTGTTGTGTGACTCTGGTAACTAGAGATCCCTCAGACCCTTTTAGTCAGTG
TGGAAAATCTCTAGCAGTGGCGCCCGAACAGGGACTTGAAAGCGAAAGGGAAACCAGAGGAGCTCTCTCG
ACGCAGGACTCGGCTTGCTGAAGCGCGCACGGCAAGAGGCGAGGGGCGGCGACTGGTGAGTACGCCAAAA
ATTTTGACTAGCGGAGGCTAGAAGGAGAGAGATGGGTGCGAGAGCGTCAGTATTAAGCGGGGGAGAATTA
GATCGCGATGGGAAAAAATTCGGTTAAGGCCAGGGGGAAAGAAAAAATATAAATTAAAACATATAGTATG
GGCAAGCAGGGAGCTAGAACGATTCGCAGTTAATCCTGGCCTGTTAGAAACATCAGAAGGCTGTAGACAA
ATACTGGGACAGCTACAACCATCCCTTCAGACAGGATCAGAAGAACTTAGATCATTATATAATACAGTAG
CAACCCTCTATTGTGTGCATCAAAGGATAGAGATAAAAGACACCAAGGAAGCTTTAGACAAGATAGAGGA
AGAGCAAAACAAAAGTAAGACCACCGCACAGCAAGCGGCCGGCCGCTGATCTTCAGACCTGGAGGAGGAG
ATATGAGGGACAATTGGAGAAGTGAATTATATAAATATAAAGTAGTAAAAATTGAACCATTAGGAGTAGC
ACCCACCAAGGCAAAGAGAAGAGTGGTGCAGAGAGAAAAAAGAGCAGTGGGAATAGGAGCTTTGTTCCTT
GGGTTCTTGGGAGCAGCAGGAAGCACTATGGGCGCAGCGTCAATGACGCTGACGGTACAGGCCAGACAAT
TATTGTCTGGTATAGTGCAGCAGCAGAACAATTTGCTGAGGGCTATTGAGGCGCAACAGCATCTGTTGCA
ACTCACAGTCTGGGGCATCAAGCAGCTCCAGGCAAGAATCCTGGCTGTGGAAAGATACCTAAAGGATCAA
CAGCTCCTGGGGATTTGGGGTTGCTCTGGAAAACTCATTTGCACCACTGCTGTGCCTTGGAATGCTAGTT
GGAGTAATAAATCTCTGGAACAGATTTGGAATCACACGACCTGGATGGAGTGGGACAGAGAAATTAACAA
TTACACAAGCTTAATACACTCCTTAATTGAAGAATCGCAAAACCAGCAAGAAAAGAATGAACAAGAATTA
TTGGAATTAGATAAATGGGCAAGTTTGTGGAATTGGTTTAACATAACAAATTGGCTGTGGTATATAAAAT
TATTCATAATGATAGTAGGAGGCTTGGTAGGTTTAAGAATAGTTTTTGCTGTACTTTCTATAGTGAATAG
AGTTAGGCAGGGATATTCACCATTATCGTTTCAGACCCACCTCCCAACCCCGAGGGGACCCGACAGGCCC
GAAGGAATAGAAGAAGAAGGTGGAGAGAGAGACAGAGACAGATCCATTCGATTAGTGAACGGATCTCGAC
GGTATCGCCTTTAAAAGAAAAGGGGGGATTGGGGGGTACAGTGCAGGGGAAAGAATAGTAGACATAATAG
CAACAGACATACAAACTAAAGAATTACAAAAACAAATTACAAAAATTCAAAATTTTCGGGTTTATTACAG
GGACAGCAGAGATCCAGTTTATCGATAAGCTTGGGAGTTCCGCGTTACATAACTTACGGTAAATGGCCCG
CCTGGCTGACCGCCCAACGACCCCCGCCCATTGACGTCAATAATGACGTATGTTCCCATAGTAACGCCAA
TAGGGACTTTCCATTGACGTCAATGGGTGGAGTATTTACGGTAAACTGCCCACTTGGCAGTACATCAAGT
GTATCATATGCCAAGTACGCCCCCTATTGACGTCAATGACGGTAAATGGCCCGCCTGGCATTATGCCCAG
TACATGACCTTATGGGACTTTCCTACTTGGCAGTACATCTACGTATTAGTCATCGCTATTACCATGGTGA
TGCGGTTTTGGCAGTACATCAATGGGCGTGGATAGCGGTTTGACTCACGGGGATTTCCAAGTCTCCACCC
CATTGACGTCAATGGGAGTTTGTTTTGGCACCAAAATCAACGGGACTTTCCAAAATGTCGTAACAACTCC
GCCCCATTGACGCAAATGGGCGGTAGGCGTGTACGGTGGGAGGTCTATATAAGCAGAGCTCGTTTAGTGA
ACCGTCAGATCGCCTGGAGACGCCATCCACGCTGTTTTGACCTCCATAGAAGACACCGATGAATGCATGT
CATGTAATGCTATGAGAGGATCTATGATTTCCGGTGAATTCATGCCGTAAGTGTCAGGGTCATATGGAAG
CGGCAGCGAGACTCCCGGGACCTCAGAGTCCGCCACACCCGAAAGTGTGAGCAAGGGCGAGGAGCTGTTC
A
